Addgene plasmid #225435: pDGB3_alpha1_LIR1-35S-eGFP-T35S-SIR-LIR2 (GB4312)
Purpose: BeYDV LIR1 + TU 35S:eGFP:T35S + BeYDV SIR-LIR2.
Depositing lab: Diego Orzaez. Depositing organization: Instituto de Biologia Molecular y Celular de Plantas. Publication: CuBe: a geminivirus-based copper-regulated expression system suitable for post-harvest activation. Garcia-Perez E, Vazquez-Vilar M, Lozano-Duran R, Orzaez D. Plant Biotechnol J. 2025 Jan;23(1):141-155. doi: 10.1111/pbi.14485. Epub 2024 Oct 22. PubMed 39435699.
Backbone
  Vector backbone: pDGB3_alpha1
  Backbone manufacturer: self-made
  Vector type: Synthetic Biology
Growth in bacteria
  Bacterial resistance: Kanamycin, 50 μg/mL
  Growth temperature: 37°C
  Growth strain: DH5alpha
  Copy number: High Copy
Gene/Insert
  Gene/Insert name: LIR1:35S:eGFP:T35S-SIR:LIR2
  Species: Synthetic
  Insert size (bp): 3740
  Mutation: BsaI and BsmBI sites removed
  Cloning method: Restriction Enzyme; 5′ cloning site BsaI (destroyed during cloning); 3′ cloning site BsaI (destroyed during cloning)
  Sequencing primers: 5′ ggtggcaggatatattgtgg; 3′ cgcccttttaaatatccgatt
Terms and licenses: Academic/Nonprofit Terms; Industry Terms: Not Available to Industry
Depositor comments: Compatible with GoldenBraid; insert can be released with BsmbI. Please visit https://doi.org/10.1101/2024.04.30.591823 for bioRxiv preprint.
How to cite: pDGB3_alpha1_LIR1-35S-eGFP-T35S-SIR-LIR2 (GB4312) was a gift from Diego Orzaez (Addgene plasmid # 225435 ; http://n2t.net/addgene:225435 ; RRID:Addgene_225435)
