[The description below was written by a language model from this plasmid's Addgene catalogue record and pLannotate feature annotations shown in this document.]
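Description:
pDGB3_alpha1_LIR1-35S-eGFP-T35S-SIR-LIR2 (GB4312) is a GoldenBraid alpha-level binary vector of about 10.1 kb for Agrobacterium-mediated delivery into plants. It carries a bean yellow dwarf virus (BeYDV) replicon cassette that expresses eGFP. The pDGB3_alpha1 backbone has nopaline-type left and right T-DNA border repeats. For maintenance in Agrobacterium it has the pVS1 replication and stability functions (oriV, RepA, StaA). For high-copy propagation in E. coli it has a ColE1/pBR322-type origin with the bom site. Selection in bacteria is by kanamycin (aph(3')-Ia); no plant selectable marker is annotated within the T-DNA.

The 3.7 kb synthetic insert places one transcriptional unit between geminiviral cis elements. The order is a first BeYDV long intergenic region (LIR1), the CaMV 35S promoter with a fragment of the TMV omega translational enhancer, the eGFP coding sequence, the CaMV 35S terminator/poly(A) signal, the short intergenic region (SIR) and a second LIR (LIR2). The short MP, Rep and RepA fragments in the feature table appear to be viral sequence flanking these intergenic regions, not intact genes, so the construct seems to encode no functional Rep/RepA. In geminiviral replicon systems, Rep nicks the duplicated LIRs and releases the intervening DNA as a circular episome. That episome amplifies by rolling-circle replication, which raises transgene copy number and expression. Here Rep would presumably have to be supplied in trans, which fits the associated work on a copper-regulated BeYDV expression system.

Internal BsaI and BsmBI sites were removed for GoldenBraid compatibility. The BsaI cloning sites were destroyed during assembly, and the insert can be released with BsmBI for higher-order assembly with other modules.
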