Features (pLannotate 1.2.2; 21 found; start..end, strand, type, name):
     10..29      -  misc_feature   MCS (fragment): pUC18/19 multiple cloning site
    336..395     +  CDS            MP_BEYDV (fragment): Protein inferred from homology: Swiss-Prot protein existence level 3. Involved in the viral transport within, and between cells. From Bean yellow dwarf virus (BeYDV).
   1199..1543    +  promoter       CaMV 35S promoter: strong constitutive promoter from cauliflower mosaic virus
   1496..1542    +  promoter       minimal CaMV 35S promoter: minimal 35S promoter from cauliflower mosaic virus
   1575..1600    +  misc_feature   TMV Ω (fragment): translational enhancer from the tobacco mosaic virus 5'-leader sequence (Gallie et al., 1988)
   1617..2333    +  CDS            EGFP: EGFP is a basic (constitutively fluorescent) green fluorescent protein published in 1996, derived from Aequorea victoria. It is reported to be a rapidly-maturing weak dimer with moderate acid sensitivity.
   2411..2570    +  polyA_signal   CaMV poly(A) signal (fragment): cauliflower mosaic virus polyadenylation signal
   2799..2921    -  CDS            REP_WDVS (fragment): Experimental evidence at protein level: Swiss-Prot protein existence level 1. Essential for the replication of viral ssDNA. The closed circular ssDNA genome is first converted to a superhelical dsDNA. Rep binds a specific region at the genome origin of replication. It introduces an endonucleolytic nick within the conserved sequence 5'- TAATATTAC-3' in the intergenic region of the genome present in all geminiviruses, thereby initiating the rolling circle replication (RCR). Following cleavage, binds covalently to the 5'-phosphate of DNA as a tyrosyl ester. The cleavage gives rise to a free 3'-OH
   2978..3193    -  CDS            REPA_BEYDV (fragment): Experimental evidence at protein level: Swiss-Prot protein existence level 1. Implicated in enhancement of V-sense gene expression. Acts a an inhibitor of C-sense gene transcription. From Bean yellow dwarf virus (BeYDV).
   3488..3547    +  CDS            MP_BEYDV (fragment): Protein inferred from homology: Swiss-Prot protein existence level 3. Involved in the viral transport within, and between cells. From Bean yellow dwarf virus (BeYDV).
   3546..3591    -  misc_feature   MCS (fragment): pUC18/19 multiple cloning site
   3790..3814    +  misc_feature   RB T-DNA repeat: right border repeat from nopaline C58 T-DNA
   4154..4555    +  CDS            Y4CG_SINFN (fragment): Protein inferred from homology: Swiss-Prot protein existence level 3. From Sinorhizobium fredii (strain NBRC 101917 / NGR234).
   5115..5744    +  CDS            pVS1 StaA: stability protein from the Pseudomonas plasmid pVS1 (Heeb et al., 2000)
   6173..7246    +  CDS            pVS1 RepA: replication protein from the Pseudomonas plasmid pVS1 (Heeb et al., 2000)
   7312..7506    +  rep_origin     pVS1 oriV: origin of replication for the Pseudomonas plasmid pVS1 (Heeb et al., 2000)
   7709..7748    +  CDS            rop (fragment): Rop protein, which maintains plasmids at low copy number; rop
   7850..7990    +  misc_feature   bom: basis of mobility region from pBR322
   8176..8764    -  rep_origin     ori: high-copy-number ColE1/pMB1/pBR322/pUC origin of replication
   8852..9667    -  CDS            KanR: aminoglycoside phosphotransferase; aph(3')-Ia; confers resistance to kanamycin in bacteria or G418 (Geneticin®) in eukaryotes
  10100..10124   +  misc_feature   LB T-DNA repeat: left border repeat from nopaline C58 T-DNA
>Addgene plasmid #225435 | pDGB3_alpha1_LIR1-35S-eGFP-T35S-SIR-LIR2 (GB4312) | addgene full sequence | sequence record 447738 | Addgene NGS Result
GGAGGTGCCAAGCTTGCATGCCTGCAGGTAGCAGAAGGCATGTTGTTGTGACTCCGAGGGGTTGCCTCAA
ACTCTATCTTATAACCGGCGTGGAGGCATGGAGGCAGGGGTATTTTGGTCATTTTAATAGATAGTGGAAA
ATGACGTGGAATTTACTTAAAGACGAAGTCTTTGCGACAAGGGGGGGCCCACGCCGAATTTAATATTACC
GGCGTGGCCCCCCCTTATCGCGAGTGCTTTAGCACGAGCGGTCCAGATTTAAAGTAGAAAATTTCCCGCC
CACTAGGGTTAAAGGTGTTCACACTATAAAAGCATATACGATGTGATGGTATTTGATGGAGCGTATATTG
TATCAGGTATTTCCGTTGGATACGAATTATTCGTACGACCCTCCCTAAGATTCTTGATTGTTTCGCTGTC
AGGAGTCTCAATGGTAACTTTACTCTTTATTTAACCATACATTTTTTTTTATTTTTTTCACTTTGTTCTT
CATCCACTATTGTTCTTTGTTCATCTTGAACAAAAGCTCCCTCCTTCTTTGTTCTTCATCCACCATTGTT
CTTCATCAATCATTTCGCTGTCAGGAGACTAGAGCCAAGCTGATCTCCTTTGCCCCGGAGATCACCATGG
ACGACTTTCTCTATCTCTACGATCTAGGAAGAAAGTTCGACGGAGAAGGTGACGATACCATGTTCACCAC
CGATAATGAGAAGATTAGCCTCTTCAATTTCAGAAAGAATGCTGACCCACAGATGGTTAGAGAGGCCTAC
GCGGCAGGTCTGATCAAGACGATCTACCCGAGTAATAATCTCCAGGAGATCAAATACCTTCCCAAGAAGG
TTAAAGATGCAGTCAAAAGATTCAGGACTAACTGCATCAAGAACACAGAGAAAGATATATTTCTCAAGAT
CAGAAGTACTATTCCAGTATGGACGATTCAAGGCTTGCTTCATAAACCAAGGCAAGTAATAGAGATTGGA
GTCTCTAAGAAAGTAGTTCCTACTGAATCAAAGGCCATGGAGTCAAAAATTCAGATCGAGGATCTAACAG
AACTCGCCGTGAAGACTGGCGAACAGTTCATACAGAGTCTTTTACGACTCAATGACAAGAAGAAAATCTT
CGTCAACATGGTGGAGCACGACACTCTCGTCTACTCCAAGAATATCAAAGATACAGTCTCAGAAGACCAA
AGGGCTATTGAGACTTTTCAACAAAGGGTAATATCGGGAAACCTCCTCGGATTCCATTGCCCAGCTATCT
GTCACTTCATCAAAAGGACAGTAGAAAAGGAAGGTGGCACCTACAAATGCCATCATTGCGATAAAGGAAA
GGCTATCGTTCAAGATGCCCCTGCCGACAGTGGTCCCAAAGATGGACCCCCACCCACGAGGAGCATCGTG
GAAAAAGAAGACGTTCCAACCACGTCTTCAAAGCAAGTGGATTGATGTGATATCTCCACTGACGTAAGGG
ATGACGCACAATCCCACTATCCTTCGCAAGACCCTTCCTCTATATAAGGAAGTTCATTTCATTTGGAGAG
GACTCCGGTATTTTTACAACAATTACCACAACAAAACAAACAACAAACAACATTACAATTTACTATTCTA
GTCGAAATGGTGAGCAAGGGCGAGGAGCTGTTCACCGGGGTGGTGCCCATCCTGGTCGAGCTGGACGGCG
ACGTAAACGGCCACAAGTTCAGCGTGTCCGGCGAGGGCGAGGGCGATGCCACCTACGGCAAGCTGACCCT
GAAGTTCATCTGCACCACCGGCAAGCTGCCCGTGCCCTGGCCCACCCTCGTGACCACCCTGACCTACGGC
GTGCAGTGCTTCAGCCGCTACCCCGACCACATGAAGCAGCACGACTTCTTCAAGTCCGCCATGCCCGAAG
GCTACGTCCAGGAGCGCACCATCTTCTTCAAGGACGACGGCAACTACAAGACCCGCGCCGAGGTGAAGTT
CGAGGGCGACACCCTGGTGAACCGCATCGAGCTGAAGGGCATCGACTTCAAGGAGGACGGCAACATCCTG
GGGCACAAGCTGGAGTACAACTACAACAGCCACAACGTCTATATCATGGCCGACAAGCAGAAGAACGGCA
TCAAGGTGAACTTCAAGATCCGCCACAACATCGAGGACGGCAGCGTGCAGCTCGCCGACCACTACCAGCA
GAACACCCCCATCGGCGACGGCCCCGTGCTGCTGCCCGACAACCACTACCTGAGCACCCAGTCCGCCCTG
AGCAAAGACCCCAACGAGAAGCGCGATCACATGGTCCTGCTGGAGTTCGTGACCGCCGCCGGGATCACTC
TCGGCATGGACGAGCTGTACAAGGACGAGCTGTAAGCTTCGGCCATGCTAGAGTCCGCAAAAATCACCAG
TCTCTCTCTACAAATCTATCTCTCTCTATTTTTCTCCAGAATAATGTGTGAGTAGTTCCCAGATAAGGGA
ATTAGGGTTCTTATAGGGTTTCGCTCATGTGTTGAGCATATAAGAAACCCTTAGTATGTATTTGTATTTG
TAAAATACTTCTATCAATAAAATTTCTAATTCCTAAAACCAAAATCCAGTGACCTCGCTGTCAGGAGGAG
TGTACTTCAAGTCAGTGGGAAATCAATAAAATGATTATTTTATGAATATATTTCATTGTGCAAGTAGATA
GAAATTACATATGTTACATAACACACGAAATAAACAAAAAAAGACAATCCAAAAACAAACACCCCAAAAA
AAATAATCACTTTAGATAAACTCGTATGAGGAGAGGCACGTTCAGTGACTCGACGATTCCCGAGCAAAAA
AAGTCTCCCCGTCACACATGTAGTGGGTGACGCAATTATCTTTAAAGTAATCCTTCTGTTGACTTGTCAT
TGATAACATCCAGTCTTCGTCAGGATTGCAAAGAATTATAGAAGGGATCCCACTCGAGCGCTGTCAGGAG
GGAGAGGTAAGTTTCACTTCACACATTATTACTGTCTTCTAATACAAGGTTTTTTATCAAGCTGGAGAAG
AGCATGATAGTGGGTAGTGCCATCTTGATGAAGCTCAGAAGCAACACCAAGGAAGAAAATAAGAAAAGGT
GTGAGTTTCTCCCAGAGAAACTGGAATAAATCATCTCTTTGAGATGAGCACTTGGGATAGGTAAGGAAAA
CATATTTAGATTGGAGTCTGAAGTTCTTACTAGCAGAAGGCATGTTGTTGTGACTCCGAGGGGTTGCCTC
AAACTCTATCTTATAACCGGCGTGGAGGCATGGAGGCAGGGGTATTTTGGTCATTTTAATAGATAGTGGA
AAATGACGTGGAATTTACTTAAAGACGAAGTCTTTGCGACAAGGGGGGGCCCACGCCGAATTTAATATTA
CCGGCGTGGCCCCCCCTTATCGCGAGTGCTTTAGCACGAGCGGTCCAGATTTAAAGTAGAAAATTTCCCG
CCCACTAGGGTTAAAGGTGTTCACACTATAAAAGCATATACGATGTGATGGTATTTGATGGAGCGTATAT
TGTATCAGGTATTTCCGTTGGATACGAATTATTCGTACGACCCTCCCTGCAGGTCGACTCTAGAGGATCC
CCGGGTACCGAGCTCGAATTCGTAATCATGGTCATAGCGCTGTCAGGAGTCTCAATGGTAACTTTACTCT
TTATTTAACCATACATTTTTTTTTATTTTTTTCACTTTGTTCTTCATCCACTATTGTTCTTTGTTCATCT
TGAACAAAAGCTCCCTCCTTCTTTGTTCTTCATCCACCATTGTTCTTCATCAATCATTTCGCTGTCATGA
GACGAATTCTGACAGGATATATTGGCGGGTAAACCTAAGAGAAAAGAGCGTTTATTAGAATAATCGGATA
TTTAAAAGGGCGTGAAAAGGTTTATCCGTTCGTCCATTTGTATGTGCATGCCAACCACAGGGTTCCCCTC
GGGATCAAAGTACTTTGATCCAACCCCTCCGCTGCTATAGTGCAGTCGGCTTCTGACGTTCAGTGCAGCC
GTCATCTGAAAACGACATGTCGCACAAGTCCTAAGTTACGCGACAGGCTGCCGCCCTGCCCTTTTCCTGG
CGTTTTCTTGTCGCGTGTTTTAGTCGCATAAAGTAGAATACTTGCGACTAGAACCGGAGACATTACGCCA
TGAACAAGAGCGCCGCCGCTGGCCTGCTGGGCTATGCCCGCGTCAGCACCGACGACCAGGACTTGACCAA
CCAACGGGCCGAACTGCACGCGGCCGGCTGCACCAAGCTGTTTTCCGAGAAGATCACCGGCACCAGGCGC
GACCGCCCGGAGCTGGCCAGGATGCTTGACCACCTACGCCCTGGCGACGTTGTGACAGTGACCAGGCTAG
ACCGCCTGGCCCGCAGCACCCGCGACCTACTGGACATTGCCGAGCGCATCCAGGAGGCCGGCGCGGGCCT
GCGTAGCCTGGCAGAGCCGTGGGCCGACACCACCACGCCGGCCGGCCGCATGGTGTTGACCGTGTTCGCC
GGCATTGCCGAGTTCGAGCGTTCCCTAATCATCGACCGCACCCGGAGCGGGCGCGAGGCCGCCAAGGCCC
GAGGCGTGAAGTTTGGCCCCCGCCCTACCCTCACCCCGGCACAGATCGCGCACGCCCGCGAGCTGATCGA
CCAGGAAGGCCGCACCGTGAAAGAGGCGGCTGCACTGCTTGGCGTGCATCGCTCGACCCTGTACCGCGCA
CTTGAGCGCAGCGAGGAAGTGACGCCCACCGAGGCCAGGCGGCGCGGTGCCTTCCGTGAGGACGCATTGA
CCGAGGCCGACGCCCTGGCGGCCGCCGAGAATGAACGCCAAGAGGAACAAGCATGAAACCGCACCAGGAC
GGCCAGGACGAACCGTTTTTCATTACCGAAGAGATCGAGGCGGAGATGATCGCGGCCGGGTACGTGTTCG
AGCCGCCCGCGCACCTCTCAACCGTGCGGCTGCATGAAATCCTGGCCGGTTTGTCTGATGCCAAGCTGGC
GGCCTGGCCGGCCAGCTTGGCCGCTGAAGAAACCGAGCGCCGCCGTCTAAAAAGGTGATGTGTATTTGAG
TAAAACAGCTTGCGTCATGCGGTCGCTGCGTATATGATGCGATGAGTAAATAAACAAATACGCAAGGGGA
ACGCATGAAGGTTATCGCTGTACTTAACCAGAAAGGCGGGTCAGGCAAGACGACCATCGCAACCCATCTA
GCCCGCGCCCTGCAACTCGCCGGGGCCGATGTTCTGTTAGTCGATTCCGATCCCCAGGGCAGTGCCCGCG
ATTGGGCGGCCGTGCGGGAAGATCAACCGCTAACCGTTGTCGGCATCGACCGCCCGACGATTGACCGCGA
CGTGAAGGCCATCGGCCGGCGCGACTTCGTAGTGATCGACGGAGCGCCCCAGGCGGCGGACTTGGCTGTG
TCCGCGATCAAGGCAGCCGACTTCGTGCTGATTCCGGTGCAGCCAAGCCCTTACGACATATGGGCCACCG
CCGACCTGGTGGAGCTGGTTAAGCAGCGCATTGAGGTCACGGATGGAAGGCTACAAGCGGCCTTTGTCGT
GTCGCGGGCGATCAAAGGCACGCGCATCGGCGGTGAGGTTGCCGAGGCGCTGGCCGGGTACGAGCTGCCC
ATTCTTGAGTCCCGTATCACGCAGCGCGTGAGCTACCCAGGCACTGCCGCCGCCGGCACAACCGTTCTTG
AATCAGAACCCGAGGGCGACGCTGCCCGCGAGGTCCAGGCGCTGGCCGCTGAAATTAAATCAAAACTCAT
TTGAGTTAATGAGGTAAAGAGAAAATGAGCAAAAGCACAAACACGCTAAGTGCCGGCCGTCCGAGCGCAC
GCAGCAGCAAGGCTGCAACGTTGGCCAGCCTGGCAGACACGCCAGCCATGAAGCGGGTCAACTTTCAGTT
GCCGGCGGAGGATCACACCAAGCTGAAGATGTACGCGGTACGCCAAGGCAAGACCATTACCGAGCTGCTA
TCTGAATACATCGCGCAGCTACCAGAGTAAATGAGCAAATGAATAAATGAGTAGATGAATTTTAGCGGCT
AAAGGAGGCGGCATGGAAAATCAAGAACAACCAGGCACCGACGCCGTGGAATGCCCCATGTGTGGAGGAA
CGGGCGGTTGGCCAGGCGTAAGCGGCTGGGTTGCCTGCCGGCCCTGCAATGGCACTGGAACCCCCAAGCC
CGAGGAATCGGCGTGAGCGGTCGCAAACCATCCGGCCCGGTACAAATCGGCGCGGCGCTGGGTGATGACC
TGGTGGAGAAGTTGAAGGCCGCGCAGGCCGCCCAGCGGCAACGCATCGAGGCAGAAGCACGCCCCGGTGA
ATCGTGGCAAGCGGCCGCTGATCGAATCCGCAAAGAATCCCGGCAACCGCCGGCAGCCGGTGCGCCGTCG
ATTAGGAAGCCGCCCAAGGGCGACGAGCAACCAGATTTTTTCGTTCCGATGCTCTATGACGTGGGCACCC
GCGATAGTCGCAGCATCATGGACGTGGCCGTTTTCCGTCTGTCGAAGCGTGACCGACGAGCTGGCGAGGT
GATCCGCTACGAGCTTCCAGACGGGCACGTAGAGGTTTCCGCAGGGCCGGCCGGCATGGCCAGTGTGTGG
GATTACGACCTGGTACTGATGGCGGTTTCCCATCTAACCGAATCCATGAACCGATACCGGGAAGGGAAGG
GAGACAAGCCCGGCCGCGTGTTCCGTCCACACGTTGCGGACGTACTCAAGTTCTGCCGGCGAGCCGATGG
CGGAAAGCAGAAAGACGACCTGGTAGAAACCTGCATTCGGTTAAACACCACGCACGTTGCCATGCAGCGT
ACGAAGAAGGCCAAGAACGGCCGCCTGGTGACGGTATCCGAGGGTGAAGCCTTGATTAGCCGCTACAAGA
TCGTAAAGAGCGAAACCGGGCGGCCGGAGTACATCGAGATCGAGCTAGCTGATTGGATGTACCGCGAGAT
CACAGAAGGCAAGAACCCGGACGTGCTGACGGTTCACCCCGATTACTTTTTGATCGATCCCGGCATCGGC
CGTTTTCTCTACCGCCTGGCACGCCGCGCCGCAGGCAAGGCAGAAGCCAGATGGTTGTTCAAGACGATCT
ACGAACGCAGTGGCAGCGCCGGAGAGTTCAAGAAGTTCTGTTTCACCGTGCGCAAGCTGATCGGGTCAAA
TGACCTGCCGGAGTACGATTTGAAGGAGGAGGCGGGGCAGGCTGGCCCGATCCTAGTCATGCGCTACCGC
AACCTGATCGAGGGCGAAGCATCCGCCGGTTCCTAATGTACGGAGCAGATGCTAGGGCAAATTGCCCTAG
CAGGGGAAAAAGGTCGAAAAGGACTCTTTCCTGTGGATAGCACGTACATTGGGAACCCAAAGCCGTACAT
TGGGAACCGGAACCCGTACATTGGGAACCCAAAGCCGTACATTGGGAACCGGTCACACATGTAAGTGACT
GATATAAAAGAGAAAAAAGGCGATTTTTCCGCCTAAAACTCTTTAAAACTTATTAAAACTCTTAAAACCC
GCCTGGCCTGTGCATAACTGTCTGGCCAGCGCACAGCCGAAGAGCTGCAAAAAGCGCCTACCCTTCGGTC
GCTGCGCTCCCTACGCCCCGCCGCTTCGCGTCGGCCTATCGCGGCCGCTGGCCGCTCAAAAATGGCTGGC
CTACGGCCAGGCAATCTACCAGGGCGCGGACAAGCCGCGCCGTCGCCACTCGACCGCCGGCGCCCACATC
AAGGCACCCTGCCTCGCGCGTTTCGGTGATGACGGTGAAAACCTCTGACACATGCAGCTCCCGGTGACGG
TCACAGCTTGTCTGTAAGCGGATGCCGGGAGCAGACAAGCCCGTCAGGGCGCGTCAGCGGGTGTTGGCGG
GTGTCGGGGCGCAGCCATGACCCAGTCACGTAGCGATAGCGGAGTGTATACTGGCTTAACTATGCGGCAT
CAGAGCAGATTGTACTGAGAGTGCACCATATGCGGTGTGAAATACCGCACAGATGCGTAAGGAGAAAATA
CCGCATCAGGCGCTCTTCCGCTTCCTCGCTCACTGACTCGCTGCGCTCGGTCGTTCGGCTGCGGCGAGCG
GTATCAGCTCACTCAAAGGCGGTAATACGGTTATCCACAGAATCAGGGGATAACGCAGGAAAGAACATGT
GAGCAAAAGGCCAGCAAAAGGCCAGGAACCGTAAAAAGGCCGCGTTGCTGGCGTTTTTCCATAGGCTCCG
CCCCCCTGACGAGCATCACAAAAATCGACGCTCAAGTCAGAGGTGGCGAAACCCGACAGGACTATAAAGA
TACCAGGCGTTTCCCCCTGGAAGCTCCCTCGTGCGCTCTCCTGTTCCGACCCTGCCGCTTACCGGATACC
TGTCCGCCTTTCTCCCTTCGGGAAGCGTGGCGCTTTCTCATAGCTCACGCTGTAGGTATCTCAGTTCGGT
GTAGGTCGTTCGCTCCAAGCTGGGCTGTGTGCACGAACCCCCCGTTCAGCCCGACCGCTGCGCCTTATCC
GGTAACTATCGTCTTGAGTCCAACCCGGTAAGACACGACTTATCGCCACTGGCAGCAGCCACTGGTAACA
GGATTAGCAGAGCGAGGTATGTAGGCGGTGCTACAGAGTTCTTGAAGTGGTGGCCTAACTACGGCTACAC
TAGAAGGACAGTATTTGGTATCTGCGCTCTGCTGAAGCCAGTTACCTTCGGAAAAAGAGTTGGTAGCTCT
TGATCCGGCAAACAAACCACCGCTGGTAGCGGTGGTTTTTTTGTTTGCAAGCAGCAGATTACGCGCAGAA
AAAAAGGATCTCAAGAAGATCCTTTGATCTTTTCTACGGGGTCTGACGCTCAGTGGAACGAAAACTCACG
TTAAGGGATTTTGGTCATGCATTCTAGGTGATTAGAAAAACTCATCGAGCATCAAATGAAACTGCAATTT
ATTCATATCAGGATTATCAATACCATATTTTTGAAAAAGCCGTTTCTGTAATGAAGGAGAAAACTCACCG
AGGCAGTTCCATAGGATGGCAAGATCCTGGTATCGGTCTGCGATTCCGACTCGTCCAACATCAATACAAC
CTATTAATTTCCCCTCGTCAAAAATAAGGTTATCAAGTGAGAAATCACCATGAGTGACGACTGAATCCGG
TGAGAATGGCAAAAGTTTATGCATTTCTTTCCAGACTTGTTCAACAGGCCAGCCATTACGCTCGTCATCA
AAATCACTCGCATCAACCAAACCGTTATTCATTCGTGATTGCGCCTGAGCGAGTCGAAATACGCGATCGC
TGTTAAAAGGACAATTACAAACAGGAATCGAATGCAACCGGCGCAGGAACACTGCCAGCGCATCAACAAT
ATTTTCACCTGAATCAGGATATTCTTCTAATACCTGGAATGCTGTTTTCCCTGGGATCGCAGTGGTGAGT
AACCATGCATCATCAGGAGTACGGATAAAATGCTTGATGGTCGGAAGAGGCATAAATTCCGTCAGCCAGT
TTAGTCTGACCATCTCATCTGTAACATCATTGGCAACGCTACCTTTGCCATGTTTCAGAAACAACTCTGG
CGCATCGGGCTTCCCATACAATCGGTAGATTGTCGCACCTGATTGCCCGACATTATCGCGAGCCCATTTA
TACCCATATAAATCAGCATCCATGTTGGAATTTAATCGCGGCCTTGAGCAAGACGTTTCCCGTTGAATAT
GGCTCATAACAGAACTTATTATTTCCTTCCTCTTTTCTACAGTATTTAAAGATACCCCAAGAAGCTAATT
ATAACAAGACGAACTCCAATTCACTGTTCCTTGCATTCTAAAACCTTAAATACCAGAAAACAGCTTTTTC
AAAGTTGTTTTCAAAGTTGGCGTATAACATAGTATCGACGGAGCCGATTTTGAAACCGCGGTGATCACAG
GCAGCAACGCTCTGTCATCGTTACAATCAACATGCTACCCTCCGCGAGATCATCCGTGTTTCAAACCCGG
CAGCTTAGTTGCCGTTCTTCCGAATAGCATCGGTAACATGAGCAAAGTCTGCCGCCTTACAACGGCTCTC
CCGCTGACGCCGTCCCGGACTGATGGGCTGCCTGTATCGAGTGGTGATTTTGTGCCGAGCTGCCGGTCGG
GGAGCTGTTGGCTGGCTGGTGGCAGGATATATTGTGGTGTAAACATAACGAATTCGTCTCA
